>Addgene plasmid #103070 | pUC19-A0LWB3 | addgene full sequence | sequence record 201692 | Addgene NGS Result
CAGCTCCCGGAGACGGTCACAGCTTGTCTGTAAGCGGATGCCGGGAGCAGACAAGCCCGTCAGGGCGCGT
CAGCGGGTGTTGGCGGGTGTCGGGGCTGGCTTAACTATGCGGCATCAGAGCAGATTGTACTGAGAGTGCA
CCATATGCGGTGTGAAATACCGCACAGATGCGTAAGGAGAAAATACCGCATCAGGCGCCATTCGCCATTC
AGGCTGCGCAACTGTTGGGAAGGGCGATCGGTGCGGGCCTCTTCGCTATTACGCCAGCTGGCGAAAGGGG
GATGTGCTGCAAGGCGATTAAGTTGGGTAACGCCAGGGTTTTCCCAGTCACGACGTTGTAAAACGACGGC
CAGTGTGCTGTCTCATCATTTTGGCAAAGAATTCGCGGCCGCCACCATGGGGGGTTCAGAGGTCGGTACC
GTGCCGGTAACCTGGCGGCTCGGCGTGGACGTGGGGGAAAGATCAATCGGGCTTGCTGCCGTGTCATATG
AAGAGGACAAGCCTAAGGAAATCTTGGCTGCAGTGTCCTGGATCCATGATGGGGGGGTTGGCGATGAACG
GTCCGGGGCAAGTCGACTTGCCCTCCGAGGCATGGCAAGAAGAGCCCGAAGGCTGCGCCGGTTTAGGAGA
GCCCGCCTCCGCGACCTGGACATGTTGCTGAGTGAGTTGGGATGGACCCCCCTCCCTGACAAAAACGTCT
CACCAGTTGATGCCTGGCTGGCACGCAAAAGACTGGCCGAGGAATATGTGGTGGATGAAACTGAGAGGCG
AAGACTGCTGGGCTACGCCGTGTCTCATATGGCCCGGCACCGAGGGTGGCGCAATCCATGGACTACGATT
AAGGACCTGAAAAATCTGCCACAGCCCTCAGACTCATGGGAGCGGACTAGAGAGTCACTGGAAGCCAGGT
ATAGCGTGTCTCTGGAGCCCGGCACTGTCGGGCAATGGGCAGGCTATCTTCTGCAGAGAGCACCGGGCAT
AAGACTTAATCCCACACAACAGTCCGCCGGTCGAAGGGCCGAGTTGAGTAACGCAACAGCCTTTGAGACA
AGACTGCGACAAGAAGACGTCCTTTGGGAACTGAGATGCATCGCCGATGTGCAAGGGTTGCCCGAGGACG
TCGTTAGCAACGTTATAGACGCAGTGTTTTGCCAGAAACGGCCCTCCGTACCAGCGGAAAGAATCGGCAG
AGATCCGCTGGACCCCAGCCAGCTTCGCGCTAGCAGAGCCTGTCTGGAGTTTCAAGAGTATCGGATTGTG
GCAGCCGTCGCGAATCTGAGAATTAGAGATGGCAGCGGTAGTCGGCCACTGTCTTTGGAGGAGCGGAATG
CCGTTATAGAGGCTCTGCTTGCGCAGACCGAAAGGTCTTTGACGTGGAGCGACATTGCGCTGGAAATTCT
GAAACTGCCTAACGAATCCGACCTGACCTCTGTCCCGGAGGAAGACGGGCCTAGCTCCCTGGCCTACTCT
CAATTTGCTCCGTTCGATGAGACTTCAGCCCGAATCGCGGAATTCATTGCAAAAAACCGGCGCAAGATCC
CCACCTTTGCTCAGTGGTGGCAAGAGCAAGATCGGACAAGCCGCAGTGACCTGGTGGCTGCTCTGGCAGA
TAACTCAATCGCTGGCGAGGAAGAACAGGAGCTGCTTGTCCACCTGCCGGACGCTGAGCTCGAGGCCCTT
GAAGGGCTCGCCTTGCCTAGCGGCCGGGTGGCCTACTCCCGCCTGACGCTGTCCGGACTTACCAGGGTGA
TGAGAGACGATGGAGTGGACGTTCACAACGCTCGCAAGACTTGCTTTGGAGTTGACGACAACTGGCGCCC
CCCGCTGCCTGCCCTGCACGAAGCTACCGGACATCCCGTGGTCGATCGGAATTTGGCGATCCTGCGGAAG
TTTCTCTCATCCGCTACCATGAGGTGGGGACCACCTCAATCTATCGTGGTGGAGCTGGCCCGGGGCGCCA
GCGAGTCTCGAGAGCGACAGGCCGAGGAGGAAGCCGCCAGAAGAGCCCATCGGAAAGCCAACGATCGAAT
AAGAGCCGAGCTGCGGGCATCCGGACTCAGCGATCCTAGCCCTGCTGACCTTGTCCGCGCAAGACTGCTG
GAACTGTATGACTGCCACTGCATGTATTGTGGGGCACCTATAAGCTGGGAGAACTCTGAACTGGACCACA
TCGTCCCACGGACTGATGGCGGATCAAATCGCCACGAGAATCTGGCCATTACTTGCGGCGCATGTAACAA
GGAGAAAGGTCGACGGCCGTTTGCGAGTTGGGCCGAGACGTCAAATAGGGTGCAGCTGAGGGATGTCATC
GATCGCGTGCAGAAACTCAAATACTCAGGAAATATGTATTGGACCAGAGACGAATTTAGCAGATACAAAA
AGTCTGTGGTAGCTAGACTCAAGCGAAGGACGTCAGACCCCGAGGTCATCCAGAGTATTGAGAGTACCGG
CTATGCCGCAGTGGCGCTCCGAGACAGACTGCTGAGCTACGGCGAGAAAAACGGGGTGGCTCAGGTCGCA
GTCTTTCGCGGAGGCGTTACAGCTGAAGCGAGACGCTGGCTTGATATATCCATAGAGAGGCTGTTTTCTA
GGGTGGCCATTTTTGCGCAGTCCACTAGCACAAAGAGGCTCGACAGACGACATCATGCCGTGGATGCTGT
GGTTCTGACAACGCTCACACCTGGTGTTGCGAAGACTTTGGCTGATGCGCGCAGCAGACGAGTTAGCGCC
GAGTTCTGGCGGAGGCCTAGCGACGTCAACCGACACAGCACTGAGGAGCCGCAGAGCCCGGCCTACAGGC
AATGGAAGGAATCTTGTTCTGGTCTGGGCGACTTGCTCATTTCCACTGCTGCACGAGATTCCATTGCAGT
AGCTGCACCCTTGAGGCTCCGGCCGACTGGAGCACTGCACGAAGAAACCCTTAGGGCCTTCAGTGAACAC
ACGGTCGGGGCAGCCTGGAAAGGCGCAGAGCTGCGCAGGATTGTGGAACCCGAAGTATACGCCGCCTTTC
TGGCTTTGACCGACCCTGGCGGCCGCTTCCTGAAAGTGTCACCTTCAGAAGATGTGCTGCCCGCGGACGA
AAACAGACATATCGTGCTGTCAGATAGAGTCCTGGGGCCACGGGACAGAGTGAAGCTGTTCCCAGACGAC
CGGGGAAGTATAAGGGTGCGAGGGGGTGCGGCGTATATTGCTAGCTTCCACCACGCTCGCGTGTTTAGGT
GGGGAAGCTCTCACAGCCCCTCATTTGCCCTGCTGCGCGTCAGTCTTGCAGATCTTGCGGTAGCCGGACT
GTTGAGGGATGGGGTGGACGTCTTCACTGCCGAACTCCCTCCTTGGACACCTGCCTGGAGGTATGCGTCA
ATCGCTCTGGTCAAAGCGGTCGAGAGTGGCGATGCTAAACAGGTTGGCTGGTTGGTCCCTGGCGACGAGC
TGGACTTCGGGCCTGAAGGGGTCACCACAGCGGCGGGCGACCTCAGTATGTTCTTGAAATATTTTCCAGA
GCGCCACTGGGTTGTTACAGGATTTGAAGACGATAAGAGAATCAACCTTAAGCCCGCCTTCCTCTCTGCT
GAACAGGCAGAGGTGCTGCGCACCGAGCGCAGTGACCGGCCGGACACCCTGACCGAGGCTGGAGAGATAC
TCGCCCAATTTTTCCCCCGCTGTTGGAGAGCAACCGTCGCCAAGGTGCTCTGTCACCCGGGACTGACGGT
TATTAGAAGAACAGCCCTTGGCCAGCCAAGGTGGCGAAGGGGTCACCTGCCATATAGCTGGCGTCCCTGG
TCAGCCGACCCATGGAGCGGTGGAACCCCAAGCAGGGCTGACCCCAAGAAGAAGAGGAAGGTGAGGTCCA
TGGTCATAGCTGTTTCCTGTGTGAAATTGTTATCCGCTCACAATTCCACACAACATACGAGCCGGAAGCA
TAAAGTGTAAAGCCTGGGGTGCCTAATGAGTGAGCTAACTCACATTAATTGCGTTGCGCTCACTGCCCGC
TTTCCAGTCGGGAAACCTGTCGTGCCAGCTGCATTAATGAATCGGCCAACGCGCGGGGAGAGGCGGTTTG
CGTATTGGGCGCTCTTCCGCTTCCTCGCTCACTGACTCGCTGCGCTCGGTCGTTCGGCTGCGTCTTCCGC
TTCCTCGCTCACTGACTCGCTGCGCTCGGTCGTTCGGCTGCGGCGAGCGGTATCAGCTCACTCAAAGGCG
GTAATACGGTTATCCACAGAATCAGGGGATAACGCAGGAAAGAACATGTGAGCAAAAGGCCAGCAAAAGG
CCAGGAACCGTAAAAAGGCCGCGTTGCTGGCGTTTTTCCATAGGCTCCGCCCCCCTGACGAGCATCACAA
AAATCGACGCTCAAGTCAGAGGTGGCGAAACCCGACAGGACTATAAAGATACCAGGCGTTTCCCCCTGGA
AGCTCCCTCGTGCGCTCTCCTGTTCCGACCCTGCCGCTTACCGGATACCTGTCCGCCTTTCTCCCTTCGG
GAAGCGTGGCGCTTTCTCATAGCTCACGCTGTAGGTATCTCAGTTCGGTGTAGGTCGTTCGCTCCAAGCT
GGGCTGTGTGCACGAACCCCCCGTTCAGCCCGACCGCTGCGCCTTATCCGGTAACTATCGTCTTGAGTCC
AACCCGGTAAGACACGACTTATCGCCACTGGCAGCAGCCACTGGTAACAGGATTAGCAGAGCGAGGTATG
TAGGCGGTGCTACAGAGTTCTTGAAGTGGTGGCCTAACTACGGCTACACTAGAAGAACAGTATTTGGTAT
CTGCGCTCTGCTGAAGCCAGTTACCTTCGGAAAAAGAGTTGGTAGCTCTTGATCCGGCAAACAAACCACC
GCTGGTAGCGGTGGTTTTTTTGTTTGCAAGCAGCAGATTACGCGCAGAAAAAAAGGATCTCAAGAAGATC
CTTTGATCTTTTCTACGGGGTCTGACGCTCAGTGGAACGAAAACTCACGTTAAGGGATTTTGGTCATGAG
ATTATCAAAAAGGATCTTCACCTAGATCCTTTTAAATTAAAAATGAAGTTTTAAATCAATCTAAAGTATA
TATGAGTAAACTTGGTCTGACAGTTACCAATGCTTAATCAGTGAGGCACCTATCTCAGCGATCTGTCTAT
TTCGTTCATCCATAGTTGCCTGACTCCCCGTCGTGTAGATAACTACGATACGGGAGGGCTTACCATCTGG
CCCCAGTGCTGCAATGATACCGCGAGACCCACGCTCACCGGCTCCAGATTTATCAGCAATAAACCAGCCA
GCCGGAAGGGCCGAGCGCAGAAGTGGTCCTGCAACTTTATCCGCCTCCATCCAGTCTATTAATTGTTGCC
GGGAAGCTAGAGTAAGTAGTTCGCCAGTTAATAGTTTGCGCAACGTTGTTGCCATTGCTACAGGCATCGT
GGTGTCACGCTCGTCGTTTGGTATGGCTTCATTCAGCTCCGGTTCCCAACGATCAAGGCGAGTTACATGA
TCCCCCATGTTGTGCAAAAAAGCGGTTAGCTCCTTCGGTCCTCCGATCGTTGTCAGAAGTAAGTTGGCCG
CAGTGTTATCACTCATGGTTATGGCAGCACTGCATAATTCTCTTACTGTCATGCCATCCGTAAGATGCTT
TTCTGTGACTGGTGAGTACTCAACCAAGTCATTCTGAGAATAGTGTATGCGGCGACCGAGTTGCTCTTGC
CCGGCGTCAATACGGGATAATACCGCGCCACATAGCAGAACTTTAAAAGTGCTCATCATTGGAAAACGTT
CTTCGGGGCGAAAACTCTCAAGGATCTTACCGCTGTTGAGATCCAGTTCGATGTAACCCACTCGTGCACC
CAACTGATCTTCAGCATCTTTTACTTTCACCAGCGTTTCTGGGTGAGCAAAAACAGGAAGGCAAAATGCC
GCAAAAAAGGGAATAAGGGCGACACGGAAATGTTGAATACTCATACTCTTCCTTTTTCAATATTATTGAA
GCATTTATCAGGGTTATTGTCTCATGAGCGGATACATATTTGAATGTATTTAGAAAAATAAACAAATAGG
GGTTCCGCGCACATTTCCCCGAAAAGTGCCACCTGACGTCTAAGAAACCATTATTATCATGACATTAACC
TATAAAAATAGGCGTATCACGAGGCCCTTTCGTCTCGCGCGTTTCGGTGATGACGGTGAAAACCTCTGAC
ACATG
Features (pLannotate 1.2.2; 11 found; start..end, strand, type, name):
     96..195     +  misc_feature   bom (fragment): basis of mobility region from pBR322
    201..355     -  CDS            lacZα (fragment): LacZα fragment of β-galactosidase; lacZ fragment
   3877..3893    -  protein_bind   lac operator: The lac repressor binds to the lac operator to inhibit transcription in E. coli. This inhibition can be relieved by adding lactose or isopropyl-β-D-thiogalactopyranoside (IPTG). lac repressor encoded by lacI
   3901..3931    -  promoter       lac promoter: promoter for the E. coli lac operon
   3946..3967    -  protein_bind   CAP binding site: CAP binding activates transcription in the presence of cAMP. E. coli catabolite activator protein
   3980..4072    -  CDS            lacI (fragment): lac repressor; lacI; The lac repressor binds to the lac operator to inhibit transcription in E. coli. This inhibition can be relieved by adding lactose or isopropyl-β-D-thiogalactopyranoside (IPTG).
   4074..4122    -  rep_origin     RSF ori (fragment): Plasmids containing the RSF 1030 origin of replication can be propagated in E. coli cells that contain additional plasmids with compatible origins.
   4305..4893    -  rep_origin     ori: high-copy-number ColE1/pMB1/pBR322/pUC origin of replication
   5064..5924    -  CDS            AmpR: β-lactamase; bla; confers resistance to ampicillin, carbenicillin, and related antibiotics
   5925..6029    -  promoter       AmpR promoter: bla
   6124..6159    +  CDS            rop (fragment): Rop protein, which maintains plasmids at low copy number; rop
