[The description below was written by a language model from this plasmid's Addgene catalogue record and pLannotate feature annotations shown in this document.]
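Description:
pUC19-A0LWB3 is a bacterial cloning plasmid that stores a synthetic, human codon-optimized Cas9 coding sequence for use as a gene template. The backbone is the standard pUC19 vector, propagated in E. coli at high copy number through the ColE1/pMB1-type pUC origin and selected with ampicillin via the β-lactamase gene (AmpR) and its own bla promoter. The sequenced plasmid is 6,165 nt.

The insert, recorded as 3,414 bp, encodes the Cas9 orthologue designated A0LWB3 from Acidothermus cellulolyticus (strain ATCC 43068 / 11B), recoded for human codon usage and introduced by Gibson assembly. The automated feature table does not annotate this open reading frame. It corresponds to the large unannotated stretch lying between the residual lacZα fragment and the lac operator, lac promoter and CAP binding site, which is the position of the pUC19 multiple cloning site, so the insert interrupts lacZα. Only these bacterial lac regulatory elements flank the gene. No mammalian promoter, polyadenylation signal, nuclear localization signal, epitope tag or guide RNA cassette is annotated or described, so the plasmid is not an expression construct for human cells as it stands. The short hits labelled bom, lacI, RSF ori and rop are small fragments, most likely residual backbone sequence or similarity matches rather than functional elements.

The plasmid comes from work on high-throughput assembly of multiple cas9 gene variants from sequence-verified oligonucleotides. It serves as a verified source from which the coding sequence can be amplified or subcloned into expression vectors for characterizing this Cas9 orthologue.
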