Addgene plasmid #103070: pUC19-A0LWB3
Purpose: Cas9 coding gene template with optimized sequence for human codon usage
Depositing lab: Duhee Bang. Depositing organization: Yonsei University. Publication: High-throughput construction of multiple cas9 gene variants via assembly of high-depth tiled and sequence-verified oligonucleotides. Cho N, Seo HN, Ryu T, Kwon E, Huh S, Noh J, Yeom H, Hwang B, Ha H, Lee JH, Kwon S, Bang D. Nucleic Acids Res. 2018 May 18;46(9):e55. doi: 10.1093/nar/gky112. PubMed 29529247.
Backbone
  Vector backbone: pUC19
  Backbone manufacturer: NEB(New England Biolabs)
  Vector type: CRISPR ; Cloning vector
Growth in bacteria
  Bacterial resistance: Ampicillin, 100 μg/mL
  Growth temperature: 37°C
  Growth strain: DH5alpha
  Copy number: High Copy
Gene/Insert
  Gene/Insert name: A0LWB3(Cas9 coding gene from Acidothermus cellulolyticus (strain ATCC 43068 / 11B))
  Insert size (bp): 3414
  Mutation: human codon-optimized
  Cloning method: Gibson Cloning
  Sequencing primers: 5′ gctgcaaggcgattaagttg; 3′ cggctcgtatgttgtgtgg
Terms and licenses: Academic/Nonprofit Terms; Industry Terms: Not Available to Industry
How to cite: pUC19-A0LWB3 was a gift from Duhee Bang (Addgene plasmid # 103070 ; http://n2t.net/addgene:103070 ; RRID:Addgene_103070)
