>Addgene plasmid #103070 | pUC19-A0LWB3 | depositor partial sequence | sequence record 195177 | A0LWB3
ATGGGGGGTTCAGAGGTCGGTACCGTGCCGGTAACCTGGCGGCTCGGCGTGGACGTGGGGGAAAGATCAA
TCGGGCTTGCTGCCGTGTCATATGAAGAGGACAAGCCTAAGGAAATCTTGGCTGCAGTGTCCTGGATCCA
TGATGGGGGGGTTGGCGATGAACGGTCCGGGGCAAGTCGACTTGCCCTCCGAGGCATGGCAAGAAGAGCC
CGAAGGCTGCGCCGGTTTAGGAGAGCCCGCCTCCGCGACCTGGACATGTTGCTGAGTGAGTTGGGATGGA
CCCCCCTCCCTGACAAAAACGTCTCACCAGTTGATGCCTGGCTGGCACGCAAAAGACTGGCCGAGGAATA
TGTGGTGGATGAAACTGAGAGGCGAAGACTGCTGGGCTACGCCGTGTCTCATATGGCCCGGCACCGAGGG
TGGCGCAATCCATGGACTACGATTAAGGACCTGAAAAATCTGCCACAGCCCTCAGACTCATGGGAGCGGA
CTAGAGAGTCACTGGAAGCCAGGTATAGCGTGTCTCTGGAGCCCGGCACTGTCGGGCAATGGGCAGGCTA
TCTTCTGCAGAGAGCACCGGGCATAAGACTTAATCCCACACAACAGTCCGCCGGTCGAAGGGCCGAGTTG
AGTAACGCAACAGCCTTTGAGACAAGACTGCGACAAGAAGACGTCCTTTGGGAACTGAGATGCATCGCCG
ATGTGCAAGGGTTGCCCGAGGACGTCGTTAGCAACGTTATAGACGCAGTGTTTTGCCAGAAACGGCCCTC
CGTACCAGCGGAAAGAATCGGCAGAGATCCGCTGGACCCCAGCCAGCTTCGCGCTAGCAGAGCCTGTCTG
GAGTTTCAAGAGTATCGGATTGTGGCAGCCGTCGCGAATCTGAGAATTAGAGATGGCAGCGGTAGTCGGC
CACTGTCTTTGGAGGAGCGGAATGCCGTTATAGAGGCTCTGCTTGCGCAGACCGAAAGGTCTTTGACGTG
GAGCGACATTGCGCTGGAAATTCTGAAACTGCCTAACGAATCCGACCTGACCTCTGTCCCGGAGGAAGAC
GGGCCTAGCTCCCTGGCCTACTCTCAATTTGCTCCGTTCGATGAGACTTCAGCCCGAATCGCGGAATTCA
TTGCAAAAAACCGGCGCAAGATCCCCACCTTTGCTCAGTGGTGGCAAGAGCAAGATCGGACAAGCCGCAG
TGACCTGGTGGCTGCTCTGGCAGATAACTCAATCGCTGGCGAGGAAGAACAGGAGCTGCTTGTCCACCTG
CCGGACGCTGAGCTCGAGGCCCTTGAAGGGCTCGCCTTGCCTAGCGGCCGGGTGGCCTACTCCCGCCTGA
CGCTGTCCGGACTTACCAGGGTGATGAGAGACGATGGAGTGGACGTTCACAACGCTCGCAAGACTTGCTT
TGGAGTTGACGACAACTGGCGCCCCCCGCTGCCTGCCCTGCACGAAGCTACCGGACATCCCGTGGTCGAT
CGGAATTTGGCGATCCTGCGGAAGTTTCTCTCATCCGCTACCATGAGGTGGGGACCACCTCAATCTATCG
TGGTGGAGCTGGCCCGGGGCGCCAGCGAGTCTCGAGAGCGACAGGCCGAGGAGGAAGCCGCCAGAAGAGC
CCATCGGAAAGCCAACGATCGAATAAGAGCCGAGCTGCGGGCATCCGGACTCAGCGATCCTAGCCCTGCT
GACCTTGTCCGCGCAAGACTGCTGGAACTGTATGACTGCCACTGCATGTATTGTGGGGCACCTATAAGCT
GGGAGAACTCTGAACTGGACCACATCGTCCCACGGACTGATGGCGGATCAAATCGCCACGAGAATCTGGC
CATTACTTGCGGCGCATGTAACAAGGAGAAAGGTCGACGGCCGTTTGCGAGTTGGGCCGAGACGTCAAAT
AGGGTGCAGCTGAGGGATGTCATCGATCGCGTGCAGAAACTCAAATACTCAGGAAATATGTATTGGACCA
GAGACGAATTTAGCAGATACAAAAAGTCTGTGGTAGCTAGACTCAAGCGAAGGACGTCAGACCCCGAGGT
CATCCAGAGTATTGAGAGTACCGGCTATGCCGCAGTGGCGCTCCGAGACAGACTGCTGAGCTACGGCGAG
AAAAACGGGGTGGCTCAGGTCGCAGTCTTTCGCGGAGGCGTTACAGCTGAAGCGAGACGCTGGCTTGATA
TATCCATAGAGAGGCTGTTTTCTAGGGTGGCCATTTTTGCGCAGTCCACTAGCACAAAGAGGCTCGACAG
ACGACATCATGCCGTGGATGCTGTGGTTCTGACAACGCTCACACCTGGTGTTGCGAAGACTTTGGCTGAT
GCGCGCAGCAGACGAGTTAGCGCCGAGTTCTGGCGGAGGCCTAGCGACGTCAACCGACACAGCACTGAGG
AGCCGCAGAGCCCGGCCTACAGGCAATGGAAGGAATCTTGTTCTGGTCTGGGCGACTTGCTCATTTCCAC
TGCTGCACGAGATTCCATTGCAGTAGCTGCACCCTTGAGGCTCCGGCCGACTGGAGCACTGCACGAAGAA
ACCCTTAGGGCCTTCAGTGAACACACGGTCGGGGCAGCCTGGAAAGGCGCAGAGCTGCGCAGGATTGTGG
AACCCGAAGTATACGCCGCCTTTCTGGCTTTGACCGACCCTGGCGGCCGCTTCCTGAAAGTGTCACCTTC
AGAAGATGTGCTGCCCGCGGACGAAAACAGACATATCGTGCTGTCAGATAGAGTCCTGGGGCCACGGGAC
AGAGTGAAGCTGTTCCCAGACGACCGGGGAAGTATAAGGGTGCGAGGGGGTGCGGCGTATATTGCTAGCT
TCCACCACGCTCGCGTGTTTAGGTGGGGAAGCTCTCACAGCCCCTCATTTGCCCTGCTGCGCGTCAGTCT
TGCAGATCTTGCGGTAGCCGGACTGTTGAGGGATGGGGTGGACGTCTTCACTGCCGAACTCCCTCCTTGG
ACACCTGCCTGGAGGTATGCGTCAATCGCTCTGGTCAAAGCGGTCGAGAGTGGCGATGCTAAACAGGTTG
GCTGGTTGGTCCCTGGCGACGAGCTGGACTTCGGGCCTGAAGGGGTCACCACAGCGGCGGGCGACCTCAG
TATGTTCTTGAAATATTTTCCAGAGCGCCACTGGGTTGTTACAGGATTTGAAGACGATAAGAGAATCAAC
CTTAAGCCCGCCTTCCTCTCTGCTGAACAGGCAGAGGTGCTGCGCACCGAGCGCAGTGACCGGCCGGACA
CCCTGACCGAGGCTGGAGAGATACTCGCCCAATTTTTCCCCCGCTGTTGGAGAGCAACCGTCGCCAAGGT
GCTCTGTCACCCGGGACTGACGGTTATTAGAAGAACAGCCCTTGGCCAGCCAAGGTGGCGAAGGGGTCAC
CTGCCATATAGCTGGCGTCCCTGGTCAGCCGACCCATGGAGCGGTGGAACCCCA
